[The description below was written by a language model from this plasmid's Addgene catalogue record and pLannotate feature annotations shown in this document.]
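Description:
pc3XB-ZF68 is a mammalian expression-type plasmid built on pc3XB, a modified version of the Invitrogen pcDNA3 backbone, and serves as one of the archived single-finger modules in the Zinc Finger Consortium Modular Assembly Kit v1.0. It is maintained in E. coli at high copy through a ColE1/pUC-type origin with ampicillin selection from the β-lactamase gene. It also carries an f1 origin for single-stranded DNA production. For mammalian cells, an SV40 enhancer/early promoter drives a neomycin phosphotransferase gene followed by an SV40 polyadenylation signal, allowing G418 selection.

The payload is a roughly 90 bp insert, ZF68, encoding a single C2H2 zinc finger from the Barbas module set that is designed to recognise the DNA triplet GTT. It sits between XbaI and BamHI sites, both preserved after cloning, downstream of the CMV immediate-early enhancer/promoter and a T7 promoter, and upstream of the bovine growth hormone polyadenylation signal. The automated annotation labels this short coding segment as a fragment of mouse Znf22. This most likely reflects generic sequence similarity among zinc finger motifs rather than the origin of the insert. Other short hits, such as the truncated HIV-1 LTR, ble and lacI fragments, look like partial matches within the backbone rather than functional parts.

The plasmid's main role is as a standardised source of one finger module. The retained flanking restriction sites allow individual fingers from the kit to be joined into multi-finger arrays by modular assembly, which can then be used to engineer zinc finger nucleases with chosen target specificities.
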