Addgene plasmid #13204: pc3XB-ZF68
Depositing lab: Daniel Voytas. Depositing organization: Iowa State University. Publication: Standardized reagents and protocols for engineering zinc finger nucleases by modular assembly. Wright DA, Thibodeau-Beganny S, Sander JD, Winfrey RJ, Hirsh AS, Eichtinger M, Fu F, Porteus MH, Dobbs D, Voytas DF, Joung JK. Nat Protoc. 2006;1(3):1637-52. doi: 10.1038/nprot.2006.259 PubMed 17406455.
Backbone
  Vector backbone: pc3XB
  Backbone manufacturer: Modified Invitrogen pcDNA3
  Backbone size w/o insert (bp): 5400
  Vector type: Mammalian Expression
  Selectable markers: Neomycin (select with G418)
Growth in bacteria
  Bacterial resistance: Ampicillin, 100 μg/mL
  Growth temperature: 37°C
  Growth strain: XL1 Blue
  Copy number: High Copy
Gene/Insert
  Gene/Insert name: ZF68
  Insert size (bp): 90
  Cloning method: Restriction Enzyme; 5′ cloning site XbaI (not destroyed); 3′ cloning site BamHI (not destroyed)
  Sequencing primers: 5′ T7
Terms and licenses: Academic/Nonprofit Terms; Industry Terms: Not Available to Industry
Depositor comments: Part of the Zinc Finger Consortium Modular Assembly Kit v1.0. Finger protein sequence: PGEKPYKCPECGKSFSTSGSLVRHQRTH. Target DNA sequence: GTT. This zinc finger is derived from the Barbas module set.
How to cite: pc3XB-ZF68 was a gift from Daniel Voytas (Addgene plasmid # 13204 ; http://n2t.net/addgene:13204 ; RRID:Addgene_13204)
