Features (pLannotate 1.2.2; 20 found; start..end, strand, type, name):
     28..80      -  misc_feature   bom (fragment): basis of mobility region from pBR322
    235..614     +  enhancer       CMV enhancer: human cytomegalovirus immediate early enhancer
    615..818     +  promoter       CMV promoter: human cytomegalovirus (CMV) immediate early promoter
    814..847     +  LTR            5' LTR (truncated) (fragment): truncated 5' long terminal repeat (LTR) from HIV-1
    863..881     +  promoter       T7 promoter: promoter for bacteriophage T7 RNA polymerase
    927..1019    +  CDS            Znf22 (fragment): ZNF22_MOUSE - Also known as Krox25, Krox26, Zfp422. Experimental evidence at protein level: Swiss-Prot protein existence level 1. Binds DNA through the consensus sequence 5'-CAATG-3'. May be involved in transcriptional regulation and may play a role in tooth formation. From Mus musculus (Mouse).
   1062..1286    +  polyA_signal   bGH poly(A) signal: bovine growth hormone polyadenylation signal
   1290..1311    +  promoter       SV40 promoter (fragment): SV40 enhancer and early promoter
   1332..1760    +  rep_origin     f1 ori (sequence partly withheld): f1 bacteriophage origin of replication; arrow indicates direction of (+) strand synthesis
   1774..2103    +  promoter       SV40 promoter: SV40 enhancer and early promoter
   2174..2965    +  CDS            neo: KKA2_KLEPN - Also known as kan, nptII. Experimental evidence at protein level: Swiss-Prot protein existence level 1. Resistance to kanamycin, neomycin, paromomycin, ribostamycin, butirosin and gentamicin B. From Klebsiella pneumoniae.
   2989..3147    +  CDS            ble (fragment): BLE_KLEPN - Experimental evidence at protein level: Swiss-Prot protein existence level 1. Binding protein with a strong affinity to the bleomycin family of antibiotics. Binds to CL990; an antimitotic-antibiotic compound. From Klebsiella pneumoniae.
   3142..3263    +  polyA_signal   SV40 poly(A) signal: SV40 polyadenylation signal
   3336..3352    -  protein_bind   lac operator: The lac repressor binds to the lac operator to inhibit transcription in E. coli. This inhibition can be relieved by adding lactose or isopropyl-β-D-thiogalactopyranoside (IPTG). lac repressor encoded by lacI
   3360..3390    -  promoter       lac promoter: promoter for the E. coli lac operon
   3405..3426    -  protein_bind   CAP binding site: CAP binding activates transcription in the presence of cAMP. E. coli catabolite activator protein
   3439..3531    -  CDS            lacI (fragment): lac repressor; lacI; The lac repressor binds to the lac operator to inhibit transcription in E. coli. This inhibition can be relieved by adding lactose or isopropyl-β-D-thiogalactopyranoside (IPTG).
   3714..4299    -  rep_origin     ori: high-copy-number ColE1/pMB1/pBR322/pUC origin of replication
   4470..5330    -  CDS            AmpR: β-lactamase; bla; confers resistance to ampicillin, carbenicillin, and related antibiotics
   5331..5435    -  promoter       AmpR promoter: bla
>Addgene plasmid #13204 | pc3XB-ZF68 | depositor full sequence | sequence record 7553 | Author sequence
GACGGATCGGGAGATCTCCCGATCCCCTATGGTGCACTCTCAGTACAATCTGCTCTGATGCCGCATAGTT
AAGCCAGTATCTGCTCCCTGCTTGTGTGTTGGAGGTCGCTGAGTAGTGCGCGAGCAAAATTTAAGCTACA
ACAAGGCAAGGCTTGACCGACAATTGCATGAAGAATCTGCTTAGGGTTAGGCGTTTTGCGCTGCTTCGCG
ATGTACGGGCCAGATATACGCGTTGACATTGATTATTGACTAGTTATTAATAGTAATCAATTACGGGGTC
ATTAGTTCATAGCCCATATATGGAGTTCCGCGTTACATAACTTACGGTAAATGGCCCGCCTGGCTGACCG
CCCAACGACCCCCGCCCATTGACGTCAATAATGACGTATGTTCCCATAGTAACGCCAATAGGGACTTTCC
ATTGACGTCAATGGGTGGAGTATTTACGGTAAACTGCCCACTTGGCAGTACATCAAGTGTATCATATGCC
AAGTACGCCCCCTATTGACGTCAATGACGGTAAATGGCCCGCCTGGCATTATGCCCAGTACATGACCTTA
TGGGACTTTCCTACTTGGCAGTACATCTACGTATTAGTCATCGCTATTACCATGGTGATGCGGTTTTGGC
AGTACATCAATGGGCGTGGATAGCGGTTTGACTCACGGGGATTTCCAAGTCTCCACCCCATTGACGTCAA
TGGGAGTTTGTTTTGGCACCAAAATCAACGGGACTTTCCAAAATGTCGTAACAACTCCGCCCCATTGACG
CAAATGGGCGGTAGGCGTGTACGGTGGGAGGTCTATATAAGCAGAGCTCTCTGGCTAACTAGAGAACCCA
CTGCTTACTGGCTTATCGAAATTAATACGACTCACTATAGGGAGACCCAAGCTGGCTAGCGTTTAAACGG
GCCCTCTAGACCCGGGGAGAAGCCTTACAAATGCCCAGAATGTGGAAAGAGTTTTAGCACTTCTGGAAGC
CTCGTGAGACACCAGAGAACACATACCGGTGGATCCTCTGCACAGTAGTAAGCTTAAGTTTAAACCGCTG
ATCAGCCTCGACTGTGCCTTCTAGTTGCCAGCCATCTGTTGTTTGCCCCTCCCCCGTGCCTTCCTTGACC
CTGGAAGGTGCCACTCCCACTGTCCTTTCCTAATAAAATGAGGAAATTGCATCGCATTGTCTGAGTAGGT
GTCATTCTATTCTGGGGGGTGGGGTGGGGCAGGACAGCAAGGGGGAGGATTGGGAAGACAATAGCAGGCA
TGCTGGGGATGCGGTGGGCTCTATGGCTTCTGAGGCGGAAAGAACCAGCTGGGGCTCTAGGGGGTATCCC
C
[124 nt withheld, positions 1332-1455]
C
[91 nt withheld, positions 1457-1547]
A
[49 nt withheld, positions 1549-1597]
CCTTTGACGTTGGAGTCCACGTTCTTT
[37 nt withheld, positions 1625-1661]
ACCCTATCTCGGTCTATTCTTTTGATTTATAAGGGATTTTGCCGATTTCGGCCTATTGGTTAAAAAATGA
GCTGATTTAACAAAAATTTAACGCGAATTAATTCTGTGGAATGTGTGTCAGTTAGGGTGTGGAAAGTCCC
CAGGCTCCCCAGCAGGCAGAAGTATGCAAAGCATGCATCTCAATTAGTCAGCAACCAGGTGTGGAAAGTC
CCCAGGCTCCCCAGCAGGCAGAAGTATGCAAAGCATGCATCTCAATTAGTCAGCAACCATAGTCCCGCCC
CTAACTCCGCCCATCCCGCCCCTAACTCCGCCCAGTTCCGCCCATTCTCCGCCCCATGGCTGACTAATTT
TTTTTATTTATGCAGAGGCCGAGGCCGCCTCTGCCTCTGAGCTATTCCAGAAGTAGTGAGGAGGCTTTTT
TGGAGGCCTAGGCTTTTGCAAAAAGCTCCCGGCCGGGAGCTTGTATATCCATTTTCGGATCTGATCAAGA
GACAGGATGAGGATCGTTTCGCATGATTGAACAAGATGGATTGCACGCAGGTTCTCCGGCCGCTTGGGTG
GAGAGGCTATTCGGCTATGACTGGGCACAACAGACAATCGGCTGCTCTGATGCCGCCGTGTTCCGGCTGT
CAGCGCAGGGGCGCCCGGTTCTTTTTGTCAAGACCGACCTGTCCGGTGCCCTGAATGAACTGCAGGACGA
GGCAGCGCGGCTATCGTGGCTGGCCACGACGGGCGTTCCTTGCGCAGCTGTGCTCGACGTTGTCACTGAA
GCGGGAAGGGACTGGCTGCTATTGGGCGAAGTGCCGGGGCAGGATCTCCTGTCATCTCACCTTGCTCCTG
CCGAGAAAGTATCCATCATGGCTGATGCAATGCGGCGGCTGCATACGCTTGATCCGGCTACCTGCCCATT
CGACCACCAAGCGAAACATCGCATCGAGCGAGCACGTACTCGGATGGAAGCCGGTCTTGTCGATCAGGAT
GATCTGGACGAAGAGCATCAGGGGCTCGCGCCAGCCGAACTGTTCGCCAGGCTCAAGGCGCGCATGCCCG
ACGGCGAGGATCTCGTCGTGACCCATGGCGATGCCTGCTTGCCGAATATCATGGTGGAAAATGGCCGCTT
TTCTGGATTCATCGACTGTGGCCGGCTGGGTGTGGCGGACCGCTATCAGGACATAGCGTTGGCTACCCGT
GATATTGCTGAAGAGCTTGGCGGCGAATGGGCTGACCGCTTCCTCGTGCTTTACGGTATCGCCGCTCCCG
ATTCGCAGCGCATCGCCTTCTATCGCCTTCTTGACGAGTTCTTCTGAGCGGGACTCTGGGGTTCGAAATG
ACCGACCAAGCGACGCCCAACCTGCCATCACGAGATTTCGATTCCACCGCCGCCTTCTATGAAAGGTTGG
GCTTCGGAATCGTTTTCCGGGACGCCGGCTGGATGATCCTCCAGCGCGGGGATCTCATGCTGGAGTTCTT
CGCCCACCCCAACTTGTTTATTGCAGCTTATAATGGTTACAAATAAAGCAATAGCATCACAAATTTCACA
AATAAAGCATTTTTTTCACTGCATTCTAGTTGTGGTTTGTCCAAACTCATCAATGTATCTTATCATGTCT
GTATACCGTCGACCTCTAGCTAGAGCTTGGCGTAATCATGGTCATAGCTGTTTCCTGTGTGAAATTGTTA
TCCGCTCACAATTCCACACAACATACGAGCCGGAAGCATAAAGTGTAAAGCCTGGGGTGCCTAATGAGTG
AGCTAACTCACATTAATTGCGTTGCGCTCACTGCCCGCTTTCCAGTCGGGAAACCTGTCGTGCCAGCTGC
ATTAATGAATCGGCCAACGCGCGGGGAGAGGCGGTTTGCGTATTGGGCGCTCTTCCGCTTCCTCGCTCAC
TGACTCGCTGCGCTCGGTCGTTCGGCTGCGGCGAGCGGTATCAGCTCACTCAAAGGCGGTAATACGGTTA
TCCACAGAATCAGGGGATAACGCAGGAAAGAACATGTGAGCAAAAGGCCAGCAAAAGGCCAGGAACCGTA
AAAAGGCCGCGTTGCTGGCGTTTTTCCATAGGCTCCGCCCCCCTGACGAGCATCACAAAAATCGACGCTC
AAGTCAGAGGTGGCGAAACCCGACAGGACTATAAAGATACCAGGCGTTTCCCCCTGGAAGCTCCCTCGTG
CGCTCTCCTGTTCCGACCCTGCCGCTTACCGGATACCTGTCCGCCTTTCTCCCTTCGGGAAGCGTGGCGC
TTTCTCATAGCTCACGCTGTAGGTATCTCAGTTCGGTGTAGGTCGTTCGCTCCAAGCTGGGCTGTGTGCA
CGAACCCCCCGTTCAGCCCGACCGCTGCGCCTTATCCGGTAACTATCGTCTTGAGTCCAACCCGGTAAGA
CACGACTTATCGCCACTGGCAGCAGCCACTGGTAACAGGATTAGCAGAGCGAGGTATGTAGGCGGTGCTA
CAGAGTTCTTGAAGTGGTGGCCTAACTACGGCTACACTAGAAGAACAGTATTTGGTATCTGCGCTCTGCT
GAAGCCAGTTACCTTCGGAAAAAGAGTTGGTAGCTCTTGATCCGGCAAACAAACCACCGCTGGTAGCGGT
TTTTTTGTTTGCAAGCAGCAGATTACGCGCAGAAAAAAAGGATCTCAAGAAGATCCTTTGATCTTTTCTA
CGGGGTCTGACGCTCAGTGGAACGAAAACTCACGTTAAGGGATTTTGGTCATGAGATTATCAAAAAGGAT
CTTCACCTAGATCCTTTTAAATTAAAAATGAAGTTTTAAATCAATCTAAAGTATATATGAGTAAACTTGG
TCTGACAGTTACCAATGCTTAATCAGTGAGGCACCTATCTCAGCGATCTGTCTATTTCGTTCATCCATAG
TTGCCTGACTCCCCGTCGTGTAGATAACTACGATACGGGAGGGCTTACCATCTGGCCCCAGTGCTGCAAT
GATACCGCGAGACCCACGCTCACCGGCTCCAGATTTATCAGCAATAAACCAGCCAGCCGGAAGGGCCGAG
CGCAGAAGTGGTCCTGCAACTTTATCCGCCTCCATCCAGTCTATTAATTGTTGCCGGGAAGCTAGAGTAA
GTAGTTCGCCAGTTAATAGTTTGCGCAACGTTGTTGCCATTGCTACAGGCATCGTGGTGTCACGCTCGTC
GTTTGGTATGGCTTCATTCAGCTCCGGTTCCCAACGATCAAGGCGAGTTACATGATCCCCCATGTTGTGC
AAAAAAGCGGTTAGCTCCTTCGGTCCTCCGATCGTTGTCAGAAGTAAGTTGGCCGCAGTGTTATCACTCA
TGGTTATGGCAGCACTGCATAATTCTCTTACTGTCATGCCATCCGTAAGATGCTTTTCTGTGACTGGTGA
GTACTCAACCAAGTCATTCTGAGAATAGTGTATGCGGCGACCGAGTTGCTCTTGCCCGGCGTCAATACGG
GATAATACCGCGCCACATAGCAGAACTTTAAAAGTGCTCATCATTGGAAAACGTTCTTCGGGGCGAAAAC
TCTCAAGGATCTTACCGCTGTTGAGATCCAGTTCGATGTAACCCACTCGTGCACCCAACTGATCTTCAGC
ATCTTTTACTTTCACCAGCGTTTCTGGGTGAGCAAAAACAGGAAGGCAAAATGCCGCAAAAAAGGGAATA
AGGGCGACACGGAAATGTTGAATACTCATACTCTTCCTTTTTCAATATTATTGAAGCATTTATCAGGGTT
ATTGTCTCATGAGCGGATACATATTTGAATGTATTTAGAAAAATAAACAAATAGGGGTTCCGCGCACATT
TCCCCGAAAAGTGCCACCTGACGTC
