>Addgene plasmid #13204 | pc3XB-ZF68 | addgene partial sequence | sequence record 19588 | CMV-F 5'-CGCAAATGGGCGGTAGGCGTG-3'
AGCTCTCTGGCTAACTAGAGAACCCACTGCTTACTGGCTTATCGAAATTAATACGACTCACTATAGGGAG
ACCCAAGCTGGCTAGCGTTTAAACGGGCCCTCTAGACCCGGGGAGAAGCCTTACAAATGCCCAGAATGTG
GAAAGAGTTTTAGCACTTCTGGAAGCCTCGTGAGACACCAGAGAACACATACCGGTGGATCCTCTGCACA
GTAGTAAGCTTAAGTTTAAACCGCTGATCAGCCTCGACTGTGCCTTCTAGTTGCCAGCCATCTGTTGTTT
GCCCCTCCCCCGTGCCTTCCTTGACCCTGGAAGGTGCCACTCCCACTGTCCTTTCCTAATAAAATGAGGA
AATTGCATCGCATTGTCTGAGTAGGTGTCATTCTATTCTGGGGGGTGGGGTGGGGCAGGACAGCAAGGGG
GAGGATTGGGAAGACAATAGCAGGCATGCTGGGGATGCGGTGGGCTCTATGGCTTCTGAGGCGGAAAGAA
CCAGCTGGGGCTCTAGGGGGTATCCCCACGCGCCCTGTAGCGGCGCATTAAGCGCGGCGG
